Addgene plasmid #46173: pET15b/GgVcl V1-258 (aka VD1)
Depositing lab: Susan Craig. Depositing organization: Johns Hopkins University and School of Medicine. Publication: Two distinct head-tail interfaces cooperate to suppress activation of vinculin by talin. Cohen DM, Chen H, Johnson RP, Choudhury B, Craig SW. J Biol Chem. 2005 Apr 29;280(17):17109-17. Epub 2005 Feb 22. 10.1074/jbc.M414704200 PubMed 15728584.
Backbone
  Vector backbone: pET-15b
  Backbone manufacturer: EMD
  Backbone size w/o insert (bp): 5700
  Total vector size (bp): 6485
  Vector type: Bacterial Expression
Growth in bacteria
  Bacterial resistance: Ampicillin, 100 μg/mL
  Growth temperature: 37°C
  Growth strain: DH5alpha
  Copy number: High Copy
Gene/Insert
  Gene/Insert name: Vcl 1-258 (alt names: Vinculin; Vcl)
  Species: G. gallus (chicken)
  Insert size (bp): 780
  Mutation: aa 1-258 (VD1)
  GenBank ID: NM_205441.1
  Entrez Gene: VCL (a.k.a. VINC1)
  Promoter: T7
  Tag / fusion protein: His (N terminal on backbone)
  Cloning method: TOPO Cloning
  Sequencing primers: 5′ T7; 3′ T7 terminal
Terms and licenses: Academic/Nonprofit Terms; Industry Terms: Not Available to Industry
Depositor comments: Using in-frame primers containing 5′-NdeI and 3′-XhoI sites, appropriate regions of the chicken vinculin cDNA sequence were amplified by PCR followed by addition of 3′-adenosine overhangs with Taq polymerase. The PCR products were ligated into the TOPO II plasmid (Invitrogen) and then subcloned into pET15b His tag expression vector (Novagen, Madison, WI) using NdeI and XhoI digestion of the multiple cloning site.
How to cite: pET15b/GgVcl V1-258 (aka VD1) was a gift from Susan Craig (Addgene plasmid # 46173 ; http://n2t.net/addgene:46173 ; RRID:Addgene_46173)
