[The description below was written by a language model from this plasmid's Addgene catalogue record and pLannotate feature annotations shown in this document.]
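Description:
pET15b/GgVcl V1-258 (also called VD1) is a bacterial expression plasmid of 6,485 bp built on the pET-15b backbone. It produces a His-tagged N-terminal fragment of chicken (Gallus gallus) vinculin. The plasmid is propagated in E. coli through a ColE1/pMB1-type origin and selected with ampicillin via the β-lactamase gene. The catalogue lists it as high copy, although the backbone retains the pBR322-derived rop gene and bom region, elements normally associated with more moderate copy number. Several tetracycline-resistance fragments and the tet promoter are annotated. These are non-functional remnants of the pBR322 lineage, interrupted by the expression cassette and the lacI gene.

The insert of about 780 bp encodes vinculin residues 1–258, the D1 subdomain of the vinculin head. It was amplified from chicken cDNA, passed through a TOPO intermediate, and subcloned into the NdeI and XhoI sites of the multiple cloning site. Transcription comes from a T7 promoter followed directly by a lac operator, translation starts from the T7 gene 10 ribosome binding site, and a T7 terminator closes the unit. The plasmid-borne lacI supplies repressor, so expression is IPTG-inducible in hosts that provide T7 RNA polymerase. The backbone adds an N-terminal 6xHis tag, which the automated annotation labels as a capTEV fragment, followed by a thrombin cleavage site for removing the tag after affinity purification. The annotation tool matched the insert to mouse vinculin by homology, but the record gives the species as chicken. According to the associated publication, the recombinant fragment was used to study how vinculin head–tail interfaces suppress activation by talin.
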