Features (pLannotate 1.2.2; 20 found; start..end, strand, type, name):
    104..208     +  promoter       AmpR promoter: bla
    209..1069    +  CDS            AmpR: β-lactamase; bla; confers resistance to ampicillin, carbenicillin, and related antibiotics
   1240..1828    +  rep_origin     ori: high-copy-number ColE1/pMB1/pBR322/pUC origin of replication
   2014..2156    -  misc_feature   bom: basis of mobility region from pBR322
   2258..2449    -  CDS            rop: Rop protein, which maintains plasmids at low copy number; rop
   2466..2846    +  CDS            YPB1_ECOLX: Protein predicted: Swiss-Prot protein existence level 4. From Escherichia coli.
   3088..3712    -  CDS            TcR (fragment): tetracycline efflux protein; tet; confers resistance to tetracycline
   3727..3748    -  protein_bind   CAP binding site: CAP binding activates transcription in the presence of cAMP. E. coli catabolite activator protein
   3761..4843    -  CDS            lacI: lac repressor; lacI; The lac repressor binds to the lac operator to inhibit transcription in E. coli. This inhibition can be relieved by adding lactose or isopropyl-β-D-thiogalactopyranoside (IPTG).
   4844..4921    -  promoter       lacI promoter: lacI
   4929..5208    -  CDS            TcR (fragment): tetracycline efflux protein; tet; confers resistance to tetracycline
   5230..5248    +  promoter       T7 promoter: promoter for bacteriophage T7 RNA polymerase
   5249..5273    +  protein_bind   lac operator: The lac repressor binds to the lac operator to inhibit transcription in E. coli. This inhibition can be relieved by adding lactose or isopropyl-β-D-thiogalactopyranoside (IPTG). lac repressor encoded by lacI
   5288..5310    +  RBS            RBS: efficient ribosome binding site from bacteriophage T7 gene 10 (Olins and Rangwala, 1989)
   5329..5345    +  CDS            capTEV™ (fragment): composite tag for in vivo biotinylation, TEV protease cleavage, and 6xHis tagging
   5356..5373    +  CDS            thrombin site: thrombin recognition and cleavage site
   5380..6180    +  CDS            Vcl (fragment): VINC_MOUSE - Experimental evidence at protein level: Swiss-Prot protein existence level 1. Actin filament (F-actin)-binding protein involved in cell- matrix adhesion and cell-cell adhesion. Regulates cell-surface E- cadherin expression and potentiates mechanosensing by the E-cadherin complex. May also play important roles in cell morphology and locomotion (By similarity). From Mus musculus (Mouse).
   6226..6273    +  terminator     T7 terminator: transcription terminator for bacteriophage T7 RNA polymerase
   6296..6400    -  CDS            TcR (fragment): tetracycline efflux protein; tet; confers resistance to tetracycline
   6448..6476    -  promoter       tet promoter: E. coli promoter for tetracycline efflux protein gene
>Addgene plasmid #46173 | pET15b/GgVcl V1-258 (aka VD1) | depositor full sequence | sequence record 65063 | pET15b/GgVcl V1-258 (aka VD1) sequence 6485 bps
TTCTTGAAGACGAAAGGGCCTCGTGATACGCCTATTTTTATAGGTTAATGTCATGATAATAATGGTTTCT
TAGACGTCAGGTGGCACTTTTCGGGGAAATGTGCGCGGAACCCCTATTTGTTTATTTTTCTAAATACATT
CAAATATGTATCCGCTCATGAGACAATAACCCTGATAAATGCTTCAATAATATTGAAAAAGGAAGAGTAT
GAGTATTCAACATTTCCGTGTCGCCCTTATTCCCTTTTTTGCGGCATTTTGCCTTCCTGTTTTTGCTCAC
CCAGAAACGCTGGTGAAAGTAAAAGATGCTGAAGATCAGTTGGGTGCACGAGTGGGTTACATCGAACTGG
ATCTCAACAGCGGTAAGATCCTTGAGAGTTTTCGCCCCGAAGAACGTTTTCCAATGATGAGCACTTTTAA
AGTTCTGCTATGTGGCGCGGTATTATCCCGTGTTGACGCCGGGCAAGAGCAACTCGGTCGCCGCATACAC
TATTCTCAGAATGACTTGGTTGAGTACTCACCAGTCACAGAAAAGCATCTTACGGATGGCATGACAGTAA
GAGAATTATGCAGTGCTGCCATAACCATGAGTGATAACACTGCGGCCAACTTACTTCTGACAACGATCGG
AGGACCGAAGGAGCTAACCGCTTTTTTGCACAACATGGGGGATCATGTAACTCGCCTTGATCGTTGGGAA
CCGGAGCTGAATGAAGCCATACCAAACGACGAGCGTGACACCACGATGCCTGCAGCAATGGCAACAACGT
TGCGCAAACTATTAACTGGCGAACTACTTACTCTAGCTTCCCGGCAACAATTAATAGACTGGATGGAGGC
GGATAAAGTTGCAGGACCACTTCTGCGCTCGGCCCTTCCGGCTGGCTGGTTTATTGCTGATAAATCTGGA
GCCGGTGAGCGTGGGTCTCGCGGTATCATTGCAGCACTGGGGCCAGATGGTAAGCCCTCCCGTATCGTAG
TTATCTACACGACGGGGAGTCAGGCAACTATGGATGAACGAAATAGACAGATCGCTGAGATAGGTGCCTC
ACTGATTAAGCATTGGTAACTGTCAGACCAAGTTTACTCATATATACTTTAGATTGATTTAAAACTTCAT
TTTTAATTTAAAAGGATCTAGGTGAAGATCCTTTTTGATAATCTCATGACCAAAATCCCTTAACGTGAGT
TTTCGTTCCACTGAGCGTCAGACCCCGTAGAAAAGATCAAAGGATCTTCTTGAGATCCTTTTTTTCTGCG
CGTAATCTGCTGCTTGCAAACAAAAAAACCACCGCTACCAGCGGTGGTTTGTTTGCCGGATCAAGAGCTA
CCAACTCTTTTTCCGAAGGTAACTGGCTTCAGCAGAGCGCAGATACCAAATACTGTCCTTCTAGTGTAGC
CGTAGTTAGGCCACCACTTCAAGAACTCTGTAGCACCGCCTACATACCTCGCTCTGCTAATCCTGTTACC
AGTGGCTGCTGCCAGTGGCGATAAGTCGTGTCTTACCGGGTTGGACTCAAGACGATAGTTACCGGATAAG
GCGCAGCGGTCGGGCTGAACGGGGGGTTCGTGCACACAGCCCAGCTTGGAGCGAACGACCTACACCGAAC
TGAGATACCTACAGCGTGAGCTATGAGAAAGCGCCACGCTTCCCGAAGGGAGAAAGGCGGACAGGTATCC
GGTAAGCGGCAGGGTCGGAACAGGAGAGCGCACGAGGGAGCTTCCAGGGGGAAACGCCTGGTATCTTTAT
AGTCCTGTCGGGTTTCGCCACCTCTGACTTGAGCGTCGATTTTTGTGATGCTCGTCAGGGGGGCGGAGCC
TATGGAAAAACGCCAGCAACGCGGCCTTTTTACGGTTCCTGGCCTTTTGCTGGCCTTTTGCTCACATGTT
CTTTCCTGCGTTATCCCCTGATTCTGTGGATAACCGTATTACCGCCTTTGAGTGAGCTGATACCGCTCGC
CGCAGCCGAACGACCGAGCGCAGCGAGTCAGTGAGCGAGGAAGCGGAAGAGCGCCTGATGCGGTATTTTC
TCCTTACGCATCTGTGCGGTATTTCACACCGCATATATGGTGCACTCTCAGTACAATCTGCTCTGATGCC
GCATAGTTAAGCCAGTATACACTCCGCTATCGCTACGTGACTGGGTCATGGCTGCGCCCCGACACCCGCC
AACACCCGCTGACGCGCCCTGACGGGCTTGTCTGCTCCCGGCATCCGCTTACAGACAAGCTGTGACCGTC
TCCGGGAGCTGCATGTGTCAGAGGTTTTCACCGTCATCACCGAAACGCGCGAGGCAGCTGCGGTAAAGCT
CATCAGCGTGGTCGTGAAGCGATTCACAGATGTCTGCCTGTTCATCCGCGTCCAGCTCGTTGAGTTTCTC
CAGAAGCGTTAATGTCTGGCTTCTGATAAAGCGGGCCATGTTAAGGGCGGTTTTTTCCTGTTTGGTCACT
GATGCCTCCGTGTAAGGGGGATTTCTGTTCATGGGGGTAATGATACCGATGAAACGAGAGAGGATGCTCA
CGATACGGGTTACTGATGATGAACATGCCCGGTTACTGGAACGTTGTGAGGGTAAACAACTGGCGGTATG
GATGCGGCGGGACCAGAGAAAAATCACTCAGGGTCAATGCCAGCGCTTCGTTAATACAGATGTAGGTGTT
CCACAGGGTAGCCAGCAGCATCCTGCGATGCAGATCCGGAACATAATGGTGCAGGGCGCTGACTTCCGCG
TTTCCAGACTTTACGAAACACGGAAACCGAAGACCATTCATGTTGTTGCTCAGGTCGCAGACGTTTTGCA
GCAGCAGTCGCTTCACGTTCGCTCGCGTATCGGTGATTCATTCTGCTAACCAGTAAGGCAACCCCGCCAG
CCTAGCCGGGTCCTCAACGACAGGAGCACGATCATGCGCACCCGTGGCCAGGACCCAACGCTGCCCGAGA
TGCGCCGCGTGCGGCTGCTGGAGATGGCGGACGCGATGGATATGTTCTGCCAAGGGTTGGTTTGCGCATT
CACAGTTCTCCGCAAGAATTGATTGGCTCCAATTCTTGGAGTGGTGAATCCGTTAGCGAGGTGCCGCCGG
CTTCCATTCAGGTCGAGGTGGCCCGGCTCCATGCACCGCGACGCAACGCGGGGAGGCAGACAAGGTATAG
GGCGGCGCCTACAATCCATGCCAACCCGTTCCATGTGCTCGCCGAGGCGGCATAAATCGCCGTGACGATC
AGCGGTCCAGTGATCGAAGTTAGGCTGGTAAGAGCCGCGAGCGATCCTTGAAGCTGTCCCTGATGGTCGT
CATCTACCTGCCTGGACAGCATGGCCTGCAACGCGGGCATCCCGATGCCGCCGGAAGCGAGAAGAATCAT
AATGGGGAAGGCCATCCAGCCTCGCGTCGCGAACGCCAGCAAGACGTAGCCCAGCGCGTCGGCCGCCATG
CCGGCGATAATGGCCTGCTTCTCGCCGAAACGTTTGGTGGCGGGACCAGTGACGAAGGCTTGAGCGAGGG
CGTGCAAGATTCCGAATACCGCAAGCGACAGGCCGATCATCGTCGCGCTCCAGCGAAAGCGGTCCTCGCC
GAAAATGACCCAGAGCGCTGCCGGCACCTGTCCTACGAGTTGCATGATAAAGAAGACAGTCATAAGTGCG
GCGACGATAGTCATGCCCCGCGCCCACCGGAAGGAGCTGACTGGGTTGAAGGCTCTCAAGGGCATCGGTC
GAGATCCCGGTGCCTAATGAGTGAGCTAACTTACATTAATTGCGTTGCGCTCACTGCCCGCTTTCCAGTC
GGGAAACCTGTCGTGCCAGCTGCATTAATGAATCGGCCAACGCGCGGGGAGAGGCGGTTTGCGTATTGGG
CGCCAGGGTGGTTTTTCTTTTCACCAGTGAGACGGGCAACAGCTGATTGCCCTTCACCGCCTGGCCCTGA
GAGAGTTGCAGCAAGCGGTCCACGCTGGTTTGCCCCAGCAGGCGAAAATCCTGTTTGATGGTGGTTAACG
GCGGGATATAACATGAGCTGTCTTCGGTATCGTCGTATCCCACTACCGAGATATCCGCACCAACGCGCAG
CCCGGACTCGGTAATGGCGCGCATTGCGCCCAGCGCCATCTGATCGTTGGCAACCAGCATCGCAGTGGGA
ACGATGCCCTCATTCAGCATTTGCATGGTTTGTTGAAAACCGGACATGGCACTCCAGTCGCCTTCCCGTT
CCGCTATCGGCTGAATTTGATTGCGAGTGAGATATTTATGCCAGCCAGCCAGACGCAGACGCGCCGAGAC
AGAACTTAATGGGCCCGCTAACAGCGCGATTTGCTGGTGACCCAATGCGACCAGATGCTCCACGCCCAGT
CGCGTACCGTCTTCATGGGAGAAAATAATACTGTTGATGGGTGTCTGGTCAGAGACATCAAGAAATAACG
CCGGAACATTAGTGCAGGCAGCTTCCACAGCAATGGCATCCTGGTCATCCAGCGGATAGTTAATGATCAG
CCCACTGACGCGTTGCGCGAGAAGATTGTGCACCGCCGCTTTACAGGCTTCGACGCCGCTTCGTTCTACC
ATCGACACCACCACGCTGGCACCCAGTTGATCGGCGCGAGATTTAATCGCCGCGACAATTTGCGACGGCG
CGTGCAGGGCCAGACTGGAGGTGGCAACGCCAATCAGCAACGACTGTTTGCCCGCCAGTTGTTGTGCCAC
GCGGTTGGGAATGTAATTCAGCTCCGCCATCGCCGCTTCCACTTTTTCCCGCGTTTTCGCAGAAACGTGG
CTGGCCTGGTTCACCACGCGGGAAACGGTCTGATAAGAGACACCGGCATACTCTGCGACATCGTATAACG
TTACTGGTTTCACATTCACCACCCTGAATTGACTCTCTTCCGGGCGCTATCATGCCATACCGCGAAAGGT
TTTGCGCCATTCGATGGTGTCCGGGATCTCGACGCTCTCCCTTATGCGACTCCTGCATTAGGAAGCAGCC
CAGTAGTAGGTTGAGGCCGTTGAGCACCGCCGCCGCAAGGAATGGTGCATGCAAGGAGATGGCGCCCAAC
AGTCCCCCGGCCACGGGGCCTGCCACCATACCCACGCCGAAACAAGCGCTCATGAGCCCGAAGTGGCGAG
CCCGATCTTCCCCATCGGTGATGTCGGCGATATAGGCGCCAGCAACCGCACCTGTGGCGCCGGTGATGCC
GGCCACGATGCGTCCGGCGTAGAGGATCGAGATCTCGATCCCGCGAAATTAATACGACTCACTATAGGGG
AATTGTGAGCGGATAACAATTCCCCTCTAGAAATAATTTTGTTTAACTTTAAGAAGGAGATATACCATGG
GCAGCAGCCATCATCATCATCATCACAGCAGCGGCCTGGTGCCGCGCGGCAGCCATATGATGCCCGTCTT
CCACACGCGCACCATCGAGAGCATCTTGGAGCCCGTGGCTCAGCAGATCTCCCACCTGGTCATCATGCAC
GAGGAGGGGGAGGTAGACGGCAAGGCCATCCCGGACCTCACCGCCCCCGTGTCGGCCGTGCAGGCCGCTG
TCAGCAACCTGGTGCGGGTTGGAAAAGAAACTGTGCAGACAACAGAAGACCAGATCTTGAAAAGGGATAT
GCCACCAGCATTCATCAAAGTAGAGAATGCCTGCACCAAGCTCGTTCGAGCAGCCCAGATGCTGCAAGCA
GATCCTTATTCAGTACCAGCTCGTGACTACCTAATTGATGGATCAAGAGGCATCCTTTCTGGAACATCAG
ACTTGCTTCTGACATTTGATGAAGCAGAGGTCCGTAAAATCATCCGTGTCTGCAAAGGAATATTGGAATA
TCTGACTGTGGCAGAAGTAGTAGAGACTATGGAGGATTTGGTGACATATACAAAGAATCTAGGGCCAGGA
ATGACAAAGATGGCAAAAATGATCGATGAGAGACAACAGGAATTAACTCATCAGGAACATAGGGTTATGC
TGGTGAACTCCATGAATACTGTGAAGGAGCTATTGCCTGTACTTATTTCAGCTATGAAGATCTTTGTAAC
CACAAAAAACACTAAAAGCCAGGGAATAGAAGAGGCCTTGAAAAATCGCAATTTCACAGTAGAGAAAATG
AGTGCTGAGATAAATGAAATAATCCGTGTATTACAACTCACTTCCTGGGATGAAGATGCCTGGTAGCTCG
AGGATCCGGCTGCTAACAAAGCCCGAAAGGAAGCTGAGTTGGCTGCTGCCACCGCTGAGCAATAACTAGC
ATAACCCCTTGGGGCCTCTAAACGGGTCTTGAGGGGTTTTTTGCTGAAAGGAGGAACTATATCCGGATAT
CCCGCAAGAGGCCCGGCAGTACCGGCATAACCAAGCCTATGCCTACAGCATCCAGGGTGACGGTGCCGAG
GATGACGATGAGCGCATTGTTAGATTTCATACACGGTGCCTGACTGCGTTAGCAATTTAACTGTGATAAA
CTACCGCATTAAAGCTTATCGATGATAAGCTGTCAAACATGAGAA
