>Addgene plasmid #46173 | pET15b/GgVcl V1-258 (aka VD1) | addgene partial sequence | sequence record 66826 | T7 5'-TAATACGACTCACTATAGGG-3'
CCCTCTAGAAATAATTTTGTTTAACTTTAAGAAGGAGATATACCATGGGCAGCAGCCATCATCATCATCA
TCACAGCAGCGGCCTGGTGCCGCGCGGCAGCCATATGATGCCCGTCTTCCACACGCGCACCATCGAGAGC
ATCTTGGAGCCCGTGGCTCAGCAGATCTCCCACCTGGTCATCATGCACGAGGAGGGGGAGGTAGACGGCA
AGGCCATCCCGGACCTCACCGCCCCCGTGTCGGCCGTGCAGGCCGCTGTCAGCAACCTGGTGCGGGTTGG
AAAAGAAACTGTGCAGACAACAGAAGACCAGATCTTGAAAAGGGATATGCCACCAGCATTCATCAAAGTA
GAGAATGCCTGCACCAAGCTCGTTCGAGCAGCCCAGATGCTGCAAGCAGATCCTTATTCAGTACCAGCTC
GTGACTACCTAATTGATGGATCAAGAGGCATCCTTTCTGGAACATCAGACTTACTTCTGACATTTGATGA
AGCGGAGGTCCGTAAAATCATCCGTGTCTGCAAAGGAATATTGGAATATCTGACTGTGGCAGAAGTAGTA
GAGACTATGGAGGATTTGGTGACATATACAAAGAATCTAGGGCCAGGAATGACAAAGATGGCGAAAATGA
TCGATGAGAGACAACAGGAATTAACTCATCAGGAACATAGGGTTATGCTGGTGAACTCCATGAATACTGT
GAAGGAGCTATTGCCTGTACTTATTTCAGCTATGAAGATCTTTGTAACCACAAAAAACACTAAAAGCCAG
GGAATAGAAGAGGCCTTGAAAAATCGCAATTTCACAGTAGAGAAAATGAGTGCTGAGATAAATGAAATAA
TCCGTGTATTACAACTCACTTCCTGGGATGAAGATGCCTGGT
