>Addgene plasmid #46173 | pET15b/GgVcl V1-258 (aka VD1) | addgene partial sequence | sequence record 67448 | T7-term
TTCGGGCTTTGTTAGCAGCCGGATCCTCGAGCTACCAGGCATCTTCATCCCAGGAAGTGAGTTGTAATAC
ACGGATTATTTCATTTATCTCAGCACTCATTTTCTCTACTGTGAAATTGCGATTTTTCAAGGCCTCTTCT
ATTCCCTGGCTTTTAGTGTTTTTTGTGGTTACAAAGATCTTCATAGCTGAAATAAGTACAGGCAATAGCT
CCTTCACAGTATTCATGGAGTTCACCAGCATAACCCTATGTTCCTGATGAGTTAATTCCTGTTGTCTCTC
ATCGATCATTTTCGCCATCTTTGTCATTCCTGGCCCTAGATTCTTTGTATATGTCACCAAATCCTCCATA
GTCTCTACTACTTCTGCCACAGTCAGATATTCCAATATTCCTTTGCAGACACGGATGATTTTACGGACCT
CCGCTTCATCAAATGTCAGAAGTAAGTCTGATGTTCCAGAAAGGATGCCTCTTGATCCATCAATTAGGTA
GTCACGAGCTGGTACTGAATAAGGATCTGCTTGCAGCATCTGGGCTGCTCGAACGAGCTTGGTGCAGGCA
TTCTCTACTTTGATGAATGCTGGTGGCATATCCCTTTTCAAGATCTGGTCTTCTGTTGTCTGCACAGTTT
CTTTTCCAACCCGCACCAGGTTGCTGACAGCGGCCTGCACGGCCGACACGGGGGCGGTGAGGTCCGGGAT
GGCCTTGCCGTCTACCTCCCCCTCCTCGTGCATGATGACCAGGTGGGAGATCTGCTGAGCCACGGGCTCC
AAGATGCTCTCGATGGTGCGCGTGTGGAAGACGGGCATCATATGGCTGCCGCGCGGCACCAGGCCGCTGC
TGTGATGATGATGATGATGGCTGCTGCCCATGGTATATCTCCTTCTTAAAGTTAAACAAAATTATT
